Addgene plasmid #215382: pB-T-PAF-Clu TL2
Purpose: High expression of the Clusterin(Y204S,Y206S,L207S,F209S,L211S,F218S,F219S,F220S) mutant for purification.
Depositing lab: Franz-Ulrich Hartl. Depositing organization: Max Planck Institute of Biochemistry.
Backbone
  Vector backbone: pB-T-PAF
  Backbone size w/o insert (bp): 7244
  Vector type: Mammalian Expression
  Selectable markers: Puromycin
Growth in bacteria
  Bacterial resistance: Ampicillin, 100 μg/mL
  Growth temperature: 37°C
  Growth strain: DH5alpha
  Copy number: High Copy
Gene/Insert
  Gene/Insert name: CLU
  Species: H. sapiens (human)
  Mutation: p.Tyr204Ser, p.Tyr206Ser, p.Leu207Ser, p.Phe209Ser, p.Leu211Ser, p.Phe218Ser, p.Phe219Ser, p.Phe220Ser
  Entrez Gene: CLU (a.k.a. AAG4, APO-J, APOJ, CLI, CLU1, CLU2, KUB1, NA1/NA2, SGP-2, SGP2, SP-40, TRPM-2, TRPM2)
  Promoter: tetO
  Cloning method: Gene Synthesis
Terms and licenses: Academic/Nonprofit Terms; Industry Terms: Not Available to Industry
How to cite: pB-T-PAF-Clu TL2 was a gift from Franz-Ulrich Hartl (Addgene plasmid # 215382 ; http://n2t.net/addgene:215382 ; RRID:Addgene_215382)
