[The description below was written by a language model from this plasmid's Addgene catalogue record and pLannotate feature annotations shown in this document.]
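Description:
pB-T-PAF-Clu TL2 is a mammalian expression plasmid built on the pB-T-PAF backbone for tetracycline-regulated, high-level production of a mutant human clusterin (CLU, also known as apolipoprotein J) intended for protein purification. It is maintained in E. coli through a high-copy ColE1/pUC-type origin with ampicillin selection (AmpR under its own bla promoter). It also retains pBluescript-derived elements: an f1 origin, lacZα and lac promoter/operator remnants, and flanking T7 and T3 promoters.

The expression cassette consists of a Tet-responsive promoter, annotated as an array of eight tet operator repeats followed by a minimal promoter segment matching TRE3G-type sequence. This promoter drives the CLU coding sequence, which is terminated by a bovine growth hormone polyadenylation signal. Transcription from such a promoter depends on a tetracycline-controlled transactivator, which is not annotated on this plasmid and would presumably have to be supplied by the host cell line or another vector. The insert was made by gene synthesis and carries eight serine substitutions of hydrophobic residues clustered between positions 204 and 220 (Y204S, Y206S, L207S, F209S, L211S, F218S, F219S, F220S). No affinity tag is annotated on the coding sequence, and the record does not state how the protein is purified.

Downstream, an FRT site precedes an SV40 early promoter driving puromycin N-acetyltransferase with an SV40 poly(A) signal, allowing selection of stably transfected mammalian cells. The "pB" name and a short baculovirus FP25-derived fragment hint at piggyBac transposon flanks for genomic integration, but no transposon terminal repeats are annotated and the record does not confirm this. The sequenced plasmid is 7,601 nt, which is shorter than the listed 7,244 bp backbone plus the roughly 1.35 kb insert would suggest.
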