Features (pLannotate 1.2.2; 32 found; start..end, strand, type, name):
     28..456     -  rep_origin     f1 ori (sequence partly withheld): f1 bacteriophage origin of replication; arrow indicates direction of (+) strand synthesis
    461..618     -  CDS            lacZα (fragment): LacZα fragment of β-galactosidase; lacZ fragment
    621..639     +  promoter       T7 promoter: promoter for bacteriophage T7 RNA polymerase
   1139..1159    +  promoter       tight TRE promoter (fragment): Tet-responsive promoter PTight, consisting of seven tet operator sequences followed by the minimal CMV promoter
   1176..1196    +  promoter       tight TRE promoter (fragment): Tet-responsive promoter PTight, consisting of seven tet operator sequences followed by the minimal CMV promoter
   1213..1233    +  promoter       tight TRE promoter (fragment): Tet-responsive promoter PTight, consisting of seven tet operator sequences followed by the minimal CMV promoter
   1250..1270    +  promoter       tight TRE promoter (fragment): Tet-responsive promoter PTight, consisting of seven tet operator sequences followed by the minimal CMV promoter
   1287..1307    +  promoter       tight TRE promoter (fragment): Tet-responsive promoter PTight, consisting of seven tet operator sequences followed by the minimal CMV promoter
   1324..1344    +  promoter       tight TRE promoter (fragment): Tet-responsive promoter PTight, consisting of seven tet operator sequences followed by the minimal CMV promoter
   1361..1381    +  promoter       tight TRE promoter (fragment): Tet-responsive promoter PTight, consisting of seven tet operator sequences followed by the minimal CMV promoter
   1398..1418    +  promoter       tight TRE promoter (fragment): Tet-responsive promoter PTight, consisting of seven tet operator sequences followed by the minimal CMV promoter
   1426..1471    +  promoter       TRE3GV promoter (fragment): 3rd-generation Tet-responsive promoter that can be activated by binding of Tet-On® 3G, optimized for retroviral and lentiviral vectors
   1566..2912    +  CDS            CLU: CLUS_HUMAN - Also known as APOJ From Homo sapiens (Human).
   3015..3239    +  polyA_signal   bGH poly(A) signal: bovine growth hormone polyadenylation signal
   3243..3264    +  promoter       SV40 promoter (fragment): SV40 enhancer and early promoter
   3285..3518    +  rep_origin     f1 ori (fragment) (sequence partly withheld): f1 bacteriophage origin of replication; arrow indicates direction of (+) strand synthesis
   3523..3570    +  protein_bind   FRT: FLP-mediated recombination occurs in the 8-bp core sequence TCTAGAAA (Turan and Bode, 2011). FLP recombinase from the Saccharomyces cerevisiae 2μ plasmid
   3595..3798    +  promoter       SV40 promoter: SV40 early promoter
   3809..4405    +  CDS            PuroR: puromycin N-acetyltransferase; pac from Streptomyces alboniger; confers resistance to puromycin
   4532..4616    +  CDS            large T antigen (fragment): large T antigen from SV40 (simian virus 40)
   4639..4760    +  polyA_signal   SV40 poly(A) signal: SV40 polyadenylation signal
   4770..4821    +  polyA_signal   SV40 poly(A) signal (fragment): SV40 polyadenylation signal
   4839..4862    +  misc_feature   MCS (fragment): pBluescript multiple cloning site
   5263..5394    +  CDS            FP (fragment): FP25_NPVAC - Experimental evidence at protein level: Swiss-Prot protein existence level 1. From Autographa californica nuclear polyhedrosis virus (AcMNPV).
   5411..5429    -  promoter       T3 promoter: promoter for bacteriophage T3 RNA polymerase
   5474..5490    -  protein_bind   lac operator: The lac repressor binds to the lac operator to inhibit transcription in E. coli. This inhibition can be relieved by adding lactose or isopropyl-β-D-thiogalactopyranoside (IPTG). lac repressor encoded by lacI
   5498..5528    -  promoter       lac promoter: promoter for the E. coli lac operon
   5543..5564    -  protein_bind   CAP binding site: CAP binding activates transcription in the presence of cAMP. E. coli catabolite activator protein
   5577..5669    -  CDS            lacI (fragment): lac repressor; lacI; The lac repressor binds to the lac operator to inhibit transcription in E. coli. This inhibition can be relieved by adding lactose or isopropyl-β-D-thiogalactopyranoside (IPTG).
   5852..6440    -  rep_origin     ori: high-copy-number ColE1/pMB1/pBR322/pUC origin of replication
   6611..7471    -  CDS            AmpR: β-lactamase; bla; confers resistance to ampicillin, carbenicillin, and related antibiotics
   7472..7576    -  promoter       AmpR promoter: bla
>Addgene plasmid #215382 | pB-T-PAF-Clu TL2 | addgene full sequence | sequence record 431816 | Addgene NGS Result
AAATTGTAAGCGTTAATATTTTGTTAAAATTCGCGTTAAATTTTTGTTAAATCAGCTCATTTTTTAACCA
ATAGGCCGAAATCGGCAAAATCCCTTATAAATCAAAAGAATAGACCGAGATAGGGT
[37 nt withheld, positions 127-163]
AAAGAACGTGGACTCCAACGTCAAAGG
[49 nt withheld, positions 191-239]
T
[91 nt withheld, positions 241-331]
G
[124 nt withheld, positions 333-456]
CCCATTCGCCATTCAGGCTGCGCAACTGTTGGGAAGGGCGATCGGTGCGGGCCTCTTCGCTATTACGCCA
GCTGGCGAAAGGGGGATGTGCTGCAAGGCGATTAAGTTGGGTAACGCCAGGGTTTTCCCAGTCACGACGT
TGTAAAACGACGGCCAGTGAATTGTAATACGACTCACTATAGGGCGAATTGGAGCTCGGTATTCACGACA
GCAGGCTGAATAATAAAAAAATTAGAAACTATTATTTAACCCTAGAAAGATAATCATATTGTGACGTACG
TTAAAGATAATCATGCGTAAAATTGACGCATGTGTTTTATCGGTCTGTATATCGAGGTTTATTTATTAAT
TTGAATAGATATTAAGTTTTATTATATTTACACTTACATACTAATAATAAATTCAACAAACAATTTATTT
ATGTTTATTTATTTATTAAAAAAAAACAAAAACTCAAAATTTCTTCTATAAAGTAACAAAACTTTTAAAC
ATTCTCTCTTTTACAAAAATAAACTTATTTTGTACTTTAAAAACAGTCATGTTGTATTATAAAATAAGTA
ATTAGCTTAACCTATACATAATAGAAACAAATTATACTTATTAGTCAGTCAGAAACAACTTTGGCACATA
TCAATATTATGCTCTCGTTAATTAACTCGAGGGATCCAAGCTGGCCGCACGTCTCCCTATCAGTGATAGA
GAAGTCGACACGTCTCGAGCTCCCTATCAGTGATAGAGAAGGTACGTCTAGAACGTCTCCCTATCAGTGA
TAGAGAAGTCGACACGTCTCGAGCTCCCTATCAGTGATAGAGAAGGTACGTCTAGAACGTCTCCCTATCA
GTGATAGAGAAGTCGACACGTCTCGAGCTCCCTATCAGTGATAGAGAAGGTACGTCTAGAACGTCTCCCT
ATCAGTGATAGAGAAGTCGACACGTCTCGAGCTCCCTATCAGTGATAGAGAAGGTACCCCCTATATAAGC
AGAGCTCGTTTAGTGAACCGTCAGATCGCCTGGAGACGCCATCCACGCTGTTTTGACCTCCATAGAAGAC
ACCGGGACCGATCCAGCCTCCGCGGTGGCGGCCATCACAAGTTTGTACAGCTAGCCACCATGATGAAGAC
TCTGCTGCTGTTTGTGGGGCTGCTGCTGACCTGGGAGAGTGGGCAGGTCCTGGGGGACCAGACGGTCTCA
GACAATGAGCTCCAGGAAATGTCCAATCAGGGAAGTAAGTACGTCAATAAGGAAATTCAAAATGCTGTCA
ACGGGGTGAAACAGATAAAGACTCTCATAGAAAAAACAAACGAAGAGCGCAAGACACTGCTCAGCAACCT
AGAAGAAGCCAAGAAGAAGAAAGAGGATGCCCTAAATGAGACCAGGGAATCAGAGACAAAGCTGAAGGAG
CTCCCAGGAGTGTGCAATGAGACCATGATGGCCCTCTGGGAAGAGTGTAAGCCCTGCCTGAAACAGACCT
GCATGAAGTTCTACGCACGCGTCTGCAGAAGTGGCTCAGGCCTGGTTGGCCGCCAGCTTGAGGAGTTCCT
GAACCAGAGCTCGCCCTTCTACTTCTGGATGAATGGTGACCGCATCGACTCCCTGCTGGAGAACGACCGG
CAGCAGACGCACATGCTGGATGTCATGCAGGACCACTTCAGCCGCGCGTCCAGCATCATAGACGAGCTCT
TCCAGGACAGGTTCTTCACCCGGGAGCCCCAGGATACCTCCCACAGCTCACCCAGCAGCTCCCCGCACCG
CCGTCCTCACTCCTCCAGCCCAAAAAGTCGGATTGTGCGGAGCTTGATGCCCTTCTCTCCGTACGAGCCC
CTGAACTTCCACGCCATGTTCCAGCCCTTCCTTGAGATGATACACGAGGCTCAGCAGGCCATGGACATCC
ACTTCCATAGCCCGGCCTTCCAGCACCCGCCAACAGAATTCATACGAGAAGGCGACGATGACCGGACTGT
GTGCCGGGAGATCCGCCACAACTCCACGGGCTGCCTGCGGATGAAGGACCAGTGTGACAAGTGCCGGGAG
ATCTTGTCTGTGGACTGTTCCACCAACAACCCCTCCCAGGCTAAGCTGCGGCGGGAGCTCGACGAATCCC
TCCAGGTCGCTGAGAGGTTGACCAGGAAATACAACGAGCTGCTAAAGTCCTACCAGTGGAAGATGCTCAA
CACCTCCTCCTTGCTGGAGCAGCTGAACGAGCAGTTTAACTGGGTGTCCCGGCTGGCAAACCTCACGCAA
GGCGAAGACCAGTACTATCTGCGGGTCACCACGGTGGCTTCCCACACTTCTGACTCGGACGTTCCTTCCG
GTGTCACTGAGGTGGTCGTGAAGCTCTTTGACTCTGATCCCATCACTGTGACGGTCCCTGTAGAAGTCTC
CAGGAAGAACCCTAAATTTATGGAGACCGTGGCGGAGAAAGCGCTGCAGGAATACCGCAAAAAGCACCGG
GAGGAGTGAGCGGCCGCATAGATAACTGATCCAGTGTGCTGGGCTACGATGCATGGGCCCCCTAGGTCGA
GTCTAGAGGGCCCGTTTAAACCCGCTGATCAGCCTCGACTGTGCCTTCTAGTTGCCAGCCATCTGTTGTT
TGCCCCTCCCCCGTGCCTTCCTTGACCCTGGAAGGTGCCACTCCCACTGTCCTTTCCTAATAAAATGAGG
AAATTGCATCGCATTGTCTGAGTAGGTGTCATTCTATTCTGGGGGGTGGGGTGGGGCAGGACAGCAAGGG
GGAGGATTGGGAAGACAATAGCAGGCATGCTGGGGATGCGGTGGGCTCTATGGCTTCTGAGGCGGAAAGA
ACCAGCTGGGGCTCTAGGGGGTATCCCC
[124 nt withheld, positions 3285-3408]
C
[91 nt withheld, positions 3410-3500]
AGGGTGATGGTTCACGTACCTAGAAGTTCCTATTCCGAAGTTCCTATTCTCTAGAAAGTATAGGAACTTC
CTTGGCCAAAAAGACCGGTACCAGGCAGGCAGAAGTATGCAAAGCATGCATCTCAATTAGTCAGCAACCA
TAGTCCCGCCCCTAACTCCGCCCATCCCGCCCCTAACTCCGCCCAGTTCCGCCCATTCTCCGCCCCATGG
CTGACTAATTTTTTTTATTTATGCAGAGGCCGAGGCCGCCTCGGCCTCTGAGCTATTCCAGAAGTAGTGA
GGAGGCTTTTTTGGAGGCTACCATGGGTACCGAGTACAAGCCCACGGTGCGCCTCGCCACCCGCGACGAC
GTCCCCCGGGCCGTACGCACCCTCGCCGCCGCGTTCGCCGACTACCCCGCCACGCGCCACACCGTCGACC
CGGACCGCCACATCGAGCGGGTCACCGAGCTGCAAGAACTCTTCCTCACGCGCGTCGGGCTCGACATCGG
CAAGGTGTGGGTCGCGGACGACGGCGCCGCGGTGGCGGTCTGGACCACGCCGGAGAGCGTCGAAGCGGGG
GCGGTGTTCGCCGAGATCGGCCCGCGCATGGCCGAGTTGAGCGGTTCCCGGCTGGCCGCGCAGCAACAGA
TGGAAGGCCTCCTGGCGCCGCACCGGCCCAAGGAGCCCGCGTGGTTCCTGGCCACCGTCGGCGTCTCGCC
CGACCACCAGGGCAAGGGTCTGGGCAGCGCCGTCGTGCTCCCCGGAGTGGAGGCGGCCGAGCGCGCCGGG
GTGCCCGCCTTCCTGGAGACCTCCGCGCCCCGCAACCTCCCCTTCTACGAGCGGCTCGGCTTCACCGTCA
CCGCCGACGTCGAGGTGCCCGAAGGACCGCGCACCTGGTGCATGACCCGCAAGCCCGGTGCCTGACGCCC
GCCCCACGACCCGCAGCGCCCGACCGAAAGGAGCGCACGACCCCATGGCTCCGACCGAAGCCACCCGGGG
CGGCCCCGCCGACCCCGCACCCGCCCCCGAGGCCCACCGACTCTAGATAACTGATCATAATCAGCCATAC
CACATTTGTAGAGGTTTTACTTGCTTTAAAAAACCTCCCACACCTCCCCCTGAACCTGAAACATAAAATG
AATGCAATTGTTGTTGTTAACTTGTTTATTGCAGCTTATAATGGTTACAAATAAAGCAATAGCATCACAA
ATTTCACAAATAAAGCATTTTTTTCACTGCATTCTAGTTGTGGTTTGTCCAAACTCATCAATGTATCTTA
ACGCTCGAGTGCATTCTAGTTGTGGTTTGTCCAAACTCATCAATGTATCTTATCATGTCTGTATACCGTC
GACCTCTAGCTGCAGGAATTCGATATCAAGCTCTAGCCAACAAGCTCGTCATCGCTTTGCAGAAGAGCAG
AGAGGATATGCTCATCGTCTAAAGAACTACCCATTTTATTATATATTAGTCACGATATCTATAACAAGAA
AATATATATATAATAAGTTATCACGTAAGTAGAACATGAAATAACAATATAATTATCGTATGAGTTAAAT
CTTAAAAGTCACGTAAAAGATAATCATGCGTCATTTTGACTCACGCGGTCGTTATAGTTCAAAATCAGTG
ACACTTACCGCATTGACAAGCACGCCTCACGGGAGCTCCAAGCGGCGACTGAGATGTCCTAAATGCACAG
CGACGGATTCGCGCTATTTAGAAAGAGAGAGCAATATTTCAAGAATGCATGCGTCAATTTTACGCAGACT
ATCTTTCTAGGGTTAAAAAAGATTTGCGCTTTACTCGACCTAAACTTTAAACACGTCATAGAATCTTCGT
TTGACAAAAACCACATTGTGGCCAAGCTGTGTGACGCGACGCGCGCTAAAGAATGGCAAACCAAGTCGCG
CGAGGTACCAGCTTTTGTTCCCTTTAGTGAGGGTTAATTTCGAGCTTGGCGTAATCATGGTCATAGCTGT
TTCCTGTGTGAAATTGTTATCCGCTCACAATTCCACACAACATACGAGCCGGAAGCATAAAGTGTAAAGC
CTGGGGTGCCTAATGAGTGAGCTAACTCACATTAATTGCGTTGCGCTCACTGCCCGCTTTCCAGTCGGGA
AACCTGTCGTGCCAGCTGCATTAATGAATCGGCCAACGCGCGGGGAGAGGCGGTTTGCGTATTGGGCGCT
CTTCCGCTTCCTCGCTCACTGACTCGCTGCGCTCGGTCGTTCGGCTGCGGCGAGCGGTATCAGCTCACTC
AAAGGCGGTAATACGGTTATCCACAGAATCAGGGGATAACGCAGGAAAGAACATGTGAGCAAAAGGCCAG
CAAAAGGCCAGGAACCGTAAAAAGGCCGCGTTGCTGGCGTTTTTCCATAGGCTCCGCCCCCCTGACGAGC
ATCACAAAAATCGACGCTCAAGTCAGAGGTGGCGAAACCCGACAGGACTATAAAGATACCAGGCGTTTCC
CCCTGGAAGCTCCCTCGTGCGCTCTCCTGTTCCGACCCTGCCGCTTACCGGATACCTGTCCGCCTTTCTC
CCTTCGGGAAGCGTGGCGCTTTCTCATAGCTCACGCTGTAGGTATCTCAGTTCGGTGTAGGTCGTTCGCT
CCAAGCTGGGCTGTGTGCACGAACCCCCCGTTCAGCCCGACCGCTGCGCCTTATCCGGTAACTATCGTCT
TGAGTCCAACCCGGTAAGACACGACTTATCGCCACTGGCAGCAGCCACTGGTAACAGGATTAGCAGAGCG
AGGTATGTAGGCGGTGCTACAGAGTTCTTGAAGTGGTGGCCTAACTACGGCTACACTAGAAGAACAGTAT
TTGGTATCTGCGCTCTGCTGAAGCCAGTTACCTTCGGAAAAAGAGTTGGTAGCTCTTGATCCGGCAAACA
AACCACCGCTGGTAGCGGTGGTTTTTTTGTTTGCAAGCAGCAGATTACGCGCAGAAAAAAAGGATCTCAA
GAAGATCCTTTGATCTTTTCTACGGGGTCTGACGCTCAGTGGAACGAAAACTCACGTTAAGGGATTTTGG
TCATGAGATTATCAAAAAGGATCTTCACCTAGATCCTTTTAAATTAAAAATGAAGTTTTAAATCAATCTA
AAGTATATATGAGTAAACTTGGTCTGACAGTTACCAATGCTTAATCAGTGAGGCACCTATCTCAGCGATC
TGTCTATTTCGTTCATCCATAGTTGCCTGACTCCCCGTCGTGTAGATAACTACGATACGGGAGGGCTTAC
CATCTGGCCCCAGTGCTGCAATGATACCGCGAGACCCACGCTCACCGGCTCCAGATTTATCAGCAATAAA
CCAGCCAGCCGGAAGGGCCGAGCGCAGAAGTGGTCCTGCAACTTTATCCGCCTCCATCCAGTCTATTAAT
TGTTGCCGGGAAGCTAGAGTAAGTAGTTCGCCAGTTAATAGTTTGCGCAACGTTGTTGCCATTGCTACAG
GCATCGTGGTGTCACGCTCGTCGTTTGGTATGGCTTCATTCAGCTCCGGTTCCCAACGATCAAGGCGAGT
TACATGATCCCCCATGTTGTGCAAAAAAGCGGTTAGCTCCTTCGGTCCTCCGATCGTTGTCAGAAGTAAG
TTGGCCGCAGTGTTATCACTCATGGTTATGGCAGCACTGCATAATTCTCTTACTGTCATGCCATCCGTAA
GATGCTTTTCTGTGACTGGTGAGTACTCAACCAAGTCATTCTGAGAATAGTGTATGCGGCGACCGAGTTG
CTCTTGCCCGGCGTCAATACGGGATAATACCGCGCCACATAGCAGAACTTTAAAAGTGCTCATCATTGGA
AAACGTTCTTCGGGGCGAAAACTCTCAAGGATCTTACCGCTGTTGAGATCCAGTTCGATGTAACCCACTC
GTGCACCCAACTGATCTTCAGCATCTTTTACTTTCACCAGCGTTTCTGGGTGAGCAAAAACAGGAAGGCA
AAATGCCGCAAAAAAGGGAATAAGGGCGACACGGAAATGTTGAATACTCATACTCTTCCTTTTTCAATAT
TATTGAAGCATTTATCAGGGTTATTGTCTCATGAGCGGATACATATTTGAATGTATTTAGAAAAATAAAC
AAATAGGGGTTCCGCGCACATTTCCCCGAAAAGTGCCACCT
